Addgene plasmid #10720: 413 pSG5L HA RB
Depositing lab: William Sellers. Depositing organization: Dana-Farber Cancer Institute. Publication: Stable binding to E2F is not required for the retinoblastoma protein to activate transcription, promote differentiation, and suppress tumor cell growth. Sellers WR, Novitch BG, Miyake S, Heith A, Otterson GA, Kaye FJ, Lassar AB, Kaelin WG. Genes Dev. 1998 Jan 1. 12(1):95-106. 10.1101/gad.12.1.95 PubMed 9420334.
Backbone
  Vector backbone: pSG5L
  Backbone size w/o insert (bp): 4000
  Vector type: Mammalian Expression
Growth in bacteria
  Bacterial resistance: Ampicillin, 100 μg/mL
  Growth temperature: 37°C
  Growth strain: DH5alpha
  Copy number: High Copy
Gene/Insert
  Gene/Insert name: RB (alt name: retinoblastoma)
  Species: H. sapiens (human)
  Insert size (bp): 2800
  Entrez Gene: RB1 (a.k.a. OSRC, PPP1R130, RB, p105-Rb, p110-RB1, pRb, pp110)
  Tag / fusion protein: HA (N terminal on backbone)
  Cloning method: Restriction Enzyme; 5′ cloning site BamHI (not destroyed); 3′ cloning site EcoRI (not destroyed)
  Sequencing primers: 5′ T7
Terms and licenses: Academic/Nonprofit Terms; Industry Terms: Not Available to Industry
How to cite: 413 pSG5L HA RB was a gift from William Sellers (Addgene plasmid # 10720 ; http://n2t.net/addgene:10720 ; RRID:Addgene_10720)
