[The description below was written by a language model from this plasmid's Addgene catalogue record and pLannotate feature annotations shown in this document.]
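Description:
413 pSG5L HA RB is a mammalian expression plasmid that carries the human retinoblastoma tumour suppressor gene (RB1) in the pSG5L backbone. The sequenced plasmid is about 6.9 kb, matching a roughly 4 kb vector plus a 2.8 kb insert cloned between BamHI and EcoRI sites, both of which are retained. It is propagated in E. coli as a high-copy plasmid from a ColE1/pUC-type origin, with ampicillin selection from the β-lactamase gene and its own promoter. An f1 phage origin is also present and would allow single-stranded DNA production. Short fragments of rop, bom and lacZα are backbone remnants with no functional role.

The expression cassette is driven by the SV40 enhancer and early promoter, followed by a rabbit β-globin intron that promotes efficient processing and expression of the transcript. A T7 promoter lies just upstream of the coding region; it serves as the sequencing primer site and could also support in vitro transcription. The RB1 open reading frame follows and is terminated by an SV40 polyadenylation signal. The catalogue states that an HA epitope tag encoded by the backbone is fused to the N terminus of RB. The feature table does not annotate this tag separately, though there is room for it between the T7 promoter and the start of the RB1 annotation. No mammalian selection marker is annotated, so the plasmid appears suited to transient transfection. It yields HA-tagged RB that can be detected or immunoprecipitated through the tag. The associated publication examined how RB activates transcription, promotes differentiation and suppresses tumour cell growth in relation to E2F binding.
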