Features (pLannotate 1.2.2; 12 found; start..end, strand, type, name):
    182..770     -  rep_origin     ori: high-copy-number ColE1/pMB1/pBR322/pUC origin of replication
    941..1801    -  CDS            AmpR: β-lactamase; bla; confers resistance to ampicillin, carbenicillin, and related antibiotics
   1802..1906    -  promoter       AmpR promoter: bla
   2001..2036    +  CDS            rop (fragment): Rop protein, which maintains plasmids at low copy number; rop
   2138..2237    +  misc_feature   bom (fragment): basis of mobility region from pBR322
   2265..2693    -  rep_origin     f1 ori (sequence partly withheld): f1 bacteriophage origin of replication; arrow indicates direction of (+) strand synthesis
   2697..2854    -  CDS            lacZα (fragment): LacZα fragment of β-galactosidase; lacZ fragment
   2864..3213    +  promoter       SV40 promoter: SV40 enhancer and early promoter
   3244..3816    +  intron         β-globin intron: intron from rabbit β-globin gene
   3871..3889    +  promoter       T7 promoter: promoter for bacteriophage T7 RNA polymerase
   3968..6751    +  CDS            RB1: RB_HUMAN - Experimental evidence at protein level: Swiss-Prot protein existence level 1. (Microbial infection) In case of viral infections, interactions with SV40 large T antigen, HPV E7 protein or adenovirus E1A protein induce the disassembly of RB1-E2F1 complex thereby disrupting RB1's activity. From Homo sapiens (Human).
   6804..6925    +  polyA_signal   SV40 poly(A) signal: SV40 polyadenylation signal
>Addgene plasmid #10720 | 413 pSG5L HA RB | addgene full sequence | sequence record 166244 | Addgene NGS Result
CTTCCGCTTCCTCGCTCACTGACTCGCTGCGCTCGGTCGTTCGGCTGCGGCGAGCGGTATCAGCTCACTC
AAAGGCGGTAATACGGTTATCCACAGAATCAGGGGATAACGCAGGAAAGAACATGTGAGCAAAAGGCCAG
CAAAAGGCCAGGAACCGTAAAAAGGCCGCGTTGCTGGCGTTTTTCCATAGGCTCCGCCCCCCTGACGAGC
ATCACAAAAATCGACGCTCAAGTCAGAGGTGGCGAAACCCGACAGGACTATAAAGATACCAGGCGTTTCC
CCCTGGAAGCTCCCTCGTGCGCTCTCCTGTTCCGACCCTGCCGCTTACCGGATACCTGTCCGCCTTTCTC
CCTTCGGGAAGCGTGGCGCTTTCTCATAGCTCACGCTGTAGGTATCTCAGTTCGGTGTAGGTCGTTCGCT
CCAAGCTGGGCTGTGTGCACGAACCCCCCGTTCAGCCCGACCGCTGCGCCTTATCCGGTAACTATCGTCT
TGAGTCCAACCCGGTAAGACACGACTTATCGCCACTGGCAGCAGCCACTGGTAACAGGATTAGCAGAGCG
AGGTATGTAGGCGGTGCTACAGAGTTCTTGAAGTGGTGGCCTAACTACGGCTACACTAGAAGAACAGTAT
TTGGTATCTGCGCTCTGCTGAAGCCAGTTACCTTCGGAAAAAGAGTTGGTAGCTCTTGATCCGGCAAACA
AACCACCGCTGGTAGCGGTGGTTTTTTTGTTTGCAAGCAGCAGATTACGCGCAGAAAAAAAGGATCTCAA
GAAGATCCTTTGATCTTTTCTACGGGGTCTGACGCTCAGTGGAACGAAAACTCACGTTAAGGGATTTTGG
TCATGAGATTATCAAAAAGGATCTTCACCTAGATCCTTTTAAATTAAAAATGAAGTTTTAAATCAATCTA
AAGTATATATGAGTAAACTTGGTCTGACAGTTACCAATGCTTAATCAGTGAGGCACCTATCTCAGCGATC
TGTCTATTTCGTTCATCCATAGTTGCCTGACTCCCCGTCGTGTAGATAACTACGATACGGGAGGGCTTAC
CATCTGGCCCCAGTGCTGCAATGATACCGCGAGACCCACGCTCACCGGCTCCAGATTTATCAGCAATAAA
CCAGCCAGCCGGAAGGGCCGAGCGCAGAAGTGGTCCTGCAACTTTATCCGCCTCCATCCAGTCTATTAAT
TGTTGCCGGGAAGCTAGAGTAAGTAGTTCGCCAGTTAATAGTTTGCGCAACGTTGTTGCCATTGCTACAG
GCATCGTGGTGTCACGCTCGTCGTTTGGTATGGCTTCATTCAGCTCCGGTTCCCAACGATCAAGGCGAGT
TACATGATCCCCCATGTTGTGCAAAAAAGCGGTTAGCTCCTTCGGTCCTCCGATCGTTGTCAGAAGTAAG
TTGGCCGCAGTGTTATCACTCATGGTTATGGCAGCACTGCATAATTCTCTTACTGTCATGCCATCCGTAA
GATGCTTTTCTGTGACTGGTGAGTACTCAACCAAGTCATTCTGAGAATAGTGTATGCGGCGACCGAGTTG
CTCTTGCCCGGCGTCAATACGGGATAATACCGCGCCACATAGCAGAACTTTAAAAGTGCTCATCATTGGA
AAACGTTCTTCGGGGCGAAAACTCTCAAGGATCTTACCGCTGTTGAGATCCAGTTCGATGTAACCCACTC
GTGCACCCAACTGATCTTCAGCATCTTTTACTTTCACCAGCGTTTCTGGGTGAGCAAAAACAGGAAGGCA
AAATGCCGCAAAAAAGGGAATAAGGGCGACACGGAAATGTTGAATACTCATACTCTTCCTTTTTCAATAT
TATTGAAGCATTTATCAGGGTTATTGTCTCATGAGCGGATACATATTTGAATGTATTTAGAAAAATAAAC
AAATAGGGGTTCCGCGCACATTTCCCCGAAAAGTGCCACCTGACGTCTAAGAAACCATTATTATCATGAC
ATTAACCTATAAAAATAGGCGTATCACGAGGCCCTTTCGTCTCGCGCGTTTCGGTGATGACGGTGAAAAC
CTCTGACACATGCAGCTCCCGGAGACGGTCACAGCTTGTCTGTAAGCGGATGCCGGGAGCAGACAAGCCC
GTCAGGGCGCGTCAGCGGGTGTTGGCGGGTGTCGGGGCTGGCTTAACTATGCGGCATCAGAGCAGATTGT
ACTGAGAGTGCACCATATGCGGTGTGAAATACCGCACAGATGCGTAAGGAGAAAATACCGCATCAGGAAA
TTGTAAGCGTTAATATTTTGTTAAAATTCGCGTTAAATTTTTGTTAAATCAGCTCATTTTTTAACCAATA
GGCCGAAATCGGCAAAATCCCTTATAAATCAAAAGAATAGACCGAGATAGGGT
[37 nt withheld, positions 2364-2400]
AAAGAACGTGGACTCCAACGTCAAAGG
[49 nt withheld, positions 2428-2476]
T
[91 nt withheld, positions 2478-2568]
G
[124 nt withheld, positions 2570-2693]
CCATTCGCCATTCAGGCTGCGCAACTGTTGGGAAGGGCGATCGGTGCGGGCCTCTTCGCTATTACGCCAG
CTGGCGAAAGGGGGATGTGCTGCAAGGCGATTAAGTTGGGTAACGCCAGGGTTTTCCCAGTCACGACGTT
GTAAAACGACGGCCAGTGAATTGTCGACTTCTGAGGCGGAAAGAACCAGCTGTGGAATGTGTGTCAGTTA
GGGTGTGGAAAGTCCCCAGGCTCCCCAGCAGGCAGAAGTATGCAAAGCATGCATCTCAATTAGTCAGCAA
GGAAAGTCCCCAGGCTCCCCAGCAGGCAGAAGTATGCAAAGCATGCATCTCAATTAGTCAGCAACCATAG
TCCCGCCCCTAACTCCGCCCATCCCGCCCCTAACTCCGCCCAGTTCCGCCCATTCTCCGCCCCATGGCTG
ACTAATTTTTTTTATTTATGCAGAGGCCGAGGCCGCCTCGGCCTCTGAGCTATTCCAGAAGTAGTGAAGA
GGCTTTTTTGGAGGCCTAGGCTTTTGCAAAAAGCTCCGGATCGATCCTGAGAACTTCAGGGTGAGTTTGG
GGACCCTTGATTGTTCTTTCTTTTTCGCTATTGTAAAATTCATGTTATATGGAGGGGGCAAAGTTTTCAG
GGTGTTGTTTAGAATGGGAAGATGTCCCTTGTATCACCATGGACCCTCATGATAATTTTGTTTCTTTCAC
TTTCTACTCTGTTGACAACCATTGTCTCCTCTTATTTTCTTTTCATTTTCTGTAACTTTTTCGTTAAACT
TTAGCTTGCATTTGTAACGAATTTTTAAATTCACTTTTGTTTATTTGTCAGATTGTAAGTACTTTCTCTA
ATCACTTTTTTTTCAAGGCAATCAGGGTATATTATATTGTACTTCAGCACAGTTTTAGAGAACAATTGTT
ATAATTAAATGATAAGGTAGAATATTTCTGCATATAAATTCTGGCTGGCGTGGAAATATTCTTATTGGTA
GAAACAACTACATCCTGGTCATCATCCTGCCTTTCTCTTTATGGTTACAATGATATACACTGTTTGAGAT
GAGGATAAAATACTCTGAGTCCAAACCGGGCCCCTCTGCTAACCATGTTCATGCCTTCTTCTTTTTCCTA
CAGCTCCTGGGCAACGTGCTGGTTATTGTGCTGTCTCATCATTTTGGCAAAGAATTGTAATACGACTCAC
TATAGGGCGAATTGTCGACCCGGGAAGCTTACCATGGCCTACCCCTACGACGTGCCCGACTACGCCTCCC
TCGGATCCGCCACCATGCCGCCCAAAACCCCCCGAAAAACGGCCGCCACCGCCGCCGCTGCCGCCGCGGA
ACCCCCGGCACCGCCGCCGCCGCCCCCTCCTGAGGAGGACCCAGAGCAGGACAGCGGCCCGGAGGACCTG
CCTCTCGTCAGGCTTGAGTTTGAAGAAACAGAAGAACCTGATTTTACTGCATTATGTCAGAAATTAAAGA
TACCAGATCATGTCAGAGAGAGAGCTTGGTTAACTTGGGAGAAAGTTTCATCTGTGGATGGAGTATTGGG
AGGTTATATTCAAAAGAAAAAGGAACTGTGGGGAATCTGTATCTTTATTGCAGCAGTTGACCTAGATGAG
ATGTCGTTCACTTTTACTGAGCTACAGAAAAACATAGAAATCAGTGTCCATAAATTCTTTAACTTACTAA
AAGAAATTGATACCAGTACCAAAGTTGATAATGCTATGTCAAGACTGTTGAAGAAGTATGATGTATTGTT
TGCACTCTTCAGCAAATTGGAAAGGACATGTGAACTTATATATTTGACACAACCCAGCAGTTCGATATCT
ACTGAAATAAATTCTGCATTGGTGCTAAAAGTTTCTTGGATCACATTTTTATTAGCTAAAGGGGAAGTAT
TACAAATGGAAGATGATCTGGTGATTTCATTTCAGTTAATGCTATGTGTCCTTGACTATTTTATTAAACT
CTCACCTCCCATGTTGCTCAAAGAACCATATAAAACAGCTGTTATACCCATTAATGGTTCACCTCGAACA
CCCAGGCGAGGTCAGAACAGGAGTGCACGGATAGCAAAACAACTAGAAAATGATACAAGAATTATTGAAG
TTCTCTGTAAAGAACATGAATGTAATATAGATGAGGTGAAAAATGTTTATTTCAAAAATTTTATACCTTT
TATGAATTCTCTTGGACTTGTAACATCTAATGGACTTCCAGAGGTTGAAAATCTTTCTAAACGATACGAA
GAAATTTATCTTAAAAATAAAGATCTAGATGCAAGATTATTTTTGGATCATGATAAAACTCTTCAGACTG
ATTCTATAGACAGTTTTGAAACACAGAGAACACCACGAAAAAGTAACCTTGATGAAGAGGTGAATGTAAT
TCCTCCACACACTCCAGTTAGGACTGTTATGAACACTATCCAACAATTAATGATGATTTTAAATTCAGCA
AGTGATCAACCTTCAGAAAATCTGATTTCCTATTTTAACAACTGCACAGTGAATCCAAAAGAAAGTATAC
TGAAAAGAGTGAAGGATATAGGATACATCTTTAAAGAGAAATTTGCTAAAGCTGTGGGACAGGGTTGTGT
CGAAATTGGATCACAGCGATACAAACTTGGAGTTCGCTTGTATTACCGAGTAATGGAATCCATGCTTAAA
TCAGAAGAAGAACGATTATCCATTCAAAATTTTAGCAAACTTCTGAATGACAACATTTTTCATATGTCTT
TATTGGCGTGCGCTCTTGAGGTTGTAATGGCCACATATAGCAGAAGTACATCTCAGAATCTTGATTCTGG
AACAGATTTGTCTTTCCCATGGATTCTGAATGTGCTTAATTTAAAAGCCTTTGATTTTTACAAAGTGATC
GAAAGTTTTATCAAAGCAGAAGGCAACTTGACAAGAGAAATGATAAAACATTTAGAACGATGTGAACATC
GAATCATGGAATCCCTTGCATGGCTCTCAGATTCACCTTTATTTGATCTTATTAAACAATCAAAGGACCG
AGAAGGACCAACTGATCACCTTGAATCTGCTTGTCCTCTTAATCTTCCTCTCCAGAATAATCACACTGCA
GCAGATATGTATCTTTCTCCTGTAAGATCTCCAAAGAAAAAAGGTTCAACTACGCGTGTAAATTCTACTG
CAAATGCAGAGACACAAGCAACCTCAGCCTTCCAGACCCAGAAGCCATTGAAATCTACCTCTCTTTCACT
GTTTTATAAAAAAGTGTATCGGCTAGCCTATCTCCGGCTAAATACACTTTGTGAACGCCTTCTGTCTGAG
CACCCAGAATTAGAACATATCATCTGGACCCTTTTCCAGCACACCCTGCAGAATGAGTATGAACTCATGA
GAGACAGGCATTTGGACCAAATTATGATGTGTTCCATGTATGGCATATGCAAAGTGAAGAATATAGACCT
TAAATTCAAAATCATTGTAACAGCATACAAGGATCTTCCTCATGCTGTTCAGGAGACATTCAAACGTGTT
TTGATCAAAGAAGAGGAGTATGATTCTATTATAGTATTCTATAACTCGGTCTTCATGCAGAGACTGAAAA
CAAATATTTTGCAGTATGCTTCCACCAGGCCCCCTACCTTGTCACCAATACCTCACATTCCTCGAAGCCC
TTACAAGTTTCCTAGTTCACCCTTACGGATTCCTGGAGGGAACATCTATATTTCACCCCTGAAGAGTCCA
TATAAAATTTCAGAAGGTCTGCCAACACCAACAAAAATGACTCCAAGATCAAGAATCTTAGTATCAATTG
GTGAATCATTCGGGACTTCTGAGAAGTTCCAGAAAATAAATCAGATGGTATGTAACAGCGACCGTGTGCT
CAAAAGAAGTGCTGAAGGAAGCAACCCTCCTAAACCACTGAAAAAACTACGCTTTGATATTGAAGGATCA
GATGAAGCAGATGGAAGTAAACATCTCCCAGGAGAGTCCAAATTTCAGCAGAAACTGGCAGAAATGACTT
CTACTCGAACACGAATGCAAAAGCAGAAAATGAATGATAGCATGGATACCTCAAACAAGGAAGAGAAATG
AGAATTCCCCGATATCGCCTCGAGTCTAGATCCAGATCTTATTAAAGCAGAACTTGTTTATTGCAGCTTA
TAATGGTTACAAATAAAGCAATAGCATCACAAATTTCACAAATAAAGCATTTTTTTCACTGCATTCTAGT
TGTGGTTTGTCCAAACTCATCAATGTATCTTATCATGTCTGGTCGACTCTAGACT
