>Addgene plasmid #10720 | 413 pSG5L HA RB | addgene partial sequence | sequence record 57366 | T7 5'-TAATACGACTCACTATAGGG-3'
CCTACCCCTACGACGTGCCCGACTACGCCTCCCTCGGATCCGCCACCATGCCGCCCAAAACCCCCCGAAA
AACGGCCGCCACCGCCGCCGCTGCCGCCGCGGAACCCCCGGCACCGCCGCCGCCGCCCCCTCCTGAGGAG
GACCCAGAGCAGGACAGCGGCCCGGAGGACCTGCCTCTCGTCAGGCTTGAGTTTGAAGAAACAGAAGAAC
CTGATTTTACTGCATTATGTCAGAAATTAAAGATACCAGATCATGTCAGAGAGAGAGCTTGGTTAACTTG
GGAGAAAGTTTCATCTGTGGATGGAGTATTGGGAGGTTATATTCAAAAGAAAAAGGAACTGTGGGGAATC
TGTATCTTTATTGCAGCAGTTGACCTAGATGAGATGTCGTTCACTTTTACTGAGCTACAGAAAAACATAG
AAATCAGTGTCCATAAATTCTTTAACTTACTAAAAGAAATTGATACCAGTACCAAAGTTGATAATGCTAT
GTCAAGACTGTTGAAGAAGTATGATGTATTGTTTGCACTCTTCAGCAAATTGGAAAGGACATGTGAACTT
ATATATTTGACACAACCCAGCAGTTCGATATCTACTGAAATAAATTCTGCATTGGTGCTAAAAGTTTCTT
GGATCACATTTTTATTAGCTAAAGGGGAAGTATTACAAATGGAAGATGATCTGGTGATTTCATTTCAGTT
AATGCTATGTGTCCTTGACTATTTTATTAAA
