>Addgene plasmid #10720 | 413 pSG5L HA RB | addgene partial sequence | sequence record 57368 | SV40pro-F 5'-TATTTATGCAGAGGCCGAGG-3'
AAGAGGCTTTTTTGGAGGCCTAGGCTTTTGCAAAAAGCTCCGGATCGATCCTGAGAACTTCAGGGTGAGT
TTGGGGACCCTTGATTGTTCTTTCTTTTTCGCTATTGTAAAATTCATGTTATATGGAGGGGGCAAAGTTT
TCAGGGTGTTGTTTAGAATGGGAAGATGTCCCTTGTATCACCATGGACCCTCATGATAATTTTGTTTCTT
TCACTTTCTACTCTGTTGACAACCATTGTCTCCTCTTATTTTCTTTTCATTTTCTGTAACTTTTTCGTTA
AACTTTAGCTTGCATTTGTAACGAATTTTTAAATTCACTTTTGTTTATTTGTCAGATTGTAAGTACTTTC
TCTAATCACTTTTTTTTCAAGGCAATCAGGGTATATTATATTGTACTTCAGCACAGTTTTAGAGAACAAT
TGTTATAATTAAATGATAAGGTAGAATATTTCTGCATATAAATTCTGGCTGGCGTGGAAATATTCTTATT
GGTAGAAACAACTACATCCTGGTCATCATCCTGCCTTTCTCTTTATGGTTACAATGATATACACTGTTTG
AGATGAGGATAAAATACTCTGAGTCCAAACCGGGCCCCTCTGCTAACCATGTTCATGCCTTCTTCTTTTT
CCTACAGCTCCTGGGCAACGTGCTGGTTATTGTGCTGTCTCATCATTTTGGCAAAGAATTGTAATACGAC
TCACTATAGGGCGAATTGTCGACCCGGGAAGCTTACCATGGCCTACCCCTACGACGTGCCCGACTACGCC
TCCCTCGGAT
